Addgene plasmid #72674: pKPY738
Purpose: C. elegans let-858 3' UTR (Gateway Entry Clone)
Depositing lab: David Tirrell. Depositing organization: California Institute of Technology.
Backbone
  Vector backbone: pDONR P2R-P3
  Backbone manufacturer: Invitrogen
  Backbone size w/o insert (bp): 2639
  Total vector size (bp): 3049
  Vector type: Gateway Entry Clone
Growth in bacteria
  Bacterial resistance: Kanamycin, 50 μg/mL
  Growth temperature: 37°C
  Growth strain: DH5alpha
  Copy number: High Copy
Gene/Insert
  Gene/Insert name: let-858 3' UTR [From pPD129.57 (+2554 to +2960)] in pDONR P2R-P3
  Species: C. elegans (nematode)
  Insert size (bp): 410
  Cloning method: Gateway Cloning
  Sequencing primers: 5′ M13 Forward; 3′ M13 Reverse
Terms and licenses: Academic/Nonprofit Terms; Industry Terms: Not Available to Industry
How to cite: pKPY738 was a gift from David Tirrell (Addgene plasmid # 72674 ; http://n2t.net/addgene:72674 ; RRID:Addgene_72674)
