[The description below was written by a language model from this plasmid's Addgene catalogue record and pLannotate feature annotations shown in this document.]
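Description:
pKPY738 is a Gateway entry clone built in the Invitrogen pDONR P2R-P3 backbone, carrying the 3' untranslated region of the C. elegans gene let-858. The insert, about 410 bp, was taken from the worm expression vector pPD129.57 and introduced by Gateway recombination, giving a total plasmid size of 3,049 bp. The plasmid is maintained in E. coli at high copy number from a ColE1/pUC-type origin and is selected with kanamycin through the aph(3')-Ia resistance gene.

The feature table places the insert region between an attR2 site and a downstream site annotated as an attB3 core overlapping an attL fragment. This pattern is what would be expected for the attL3 site produced when an attB2r/attB3-flanked fragment is recombined into pDONR P2R-P3, although the annotation software labels the fragment as attL1. The 3' UTR itself is not called as a feature, but it fits the unannotated gap between the two recombination sites. Other annotated elements are standard pDONR backbone parts: rrnB T1 and T2 transcription terminators that insulate the cloning region from read-through transcription, a T7 promoter, M13 sequencing primer sites noted in the catalogue entry, and short lacI and lacZα remnants with no functional role here.

As a third-position (3') entry clone, the plasmid is meant for MultiSite Gateway LR reactions, in which it is combined with a promoter entry clone, a coding-sequence entry clone and a destination vector to assemble a complete C. elegans transgene. The let-858 3' UTR is commonly used in worm transgenes to provide 3' end processing and polyadenylation signals. The record does not describe specific downstream constructs made from it.
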