Features (pLannotate 1.2.2; 10 found; start..end, strand, type, name):
    121..213     +  CDS            lacI (fragment): lac repressor; lacI; The lac repressor binds to the lac operator to inhibit transcription in E. coli. This inhibition can be relieved by adding lactose or isopropyl-β-D-thiogalactopyranoside (IPTG).
    268..295     -  terminator     rrnB T2 terminator: transcription terminator T2 from the E. coli rrnB gene
    427..470     +  terminator     rrnB T1 terminator: Escherichia coli rrnB; transcription terminator T1 from the E. coli rrnB gene
    517..553     -  CDS            lacZα (fragment): LacZα fragment of β-galactosidase; lacZ fragment
    624..747     -  protein_bind   attR2: mutant version of attR; recombination site for the Gateway® LR reaction LR Clonase™
   1158..1178    -  protein_bind   attB3: mutant version of attB; core recombination site for the Gateway® BP reaction BP Clonase™
   1169..1254    -  protein_bind   attL1 (fragment): mutant version of attL; recombination site for the Gateway® LR reaction LR Clonase™
   1291..1309    -  promoter       T7 promoter: promoter for bacteriophage T7 RNA polymerase
   1443..2252    +  CDS            KanR: aminoglycoside phosphotransferase; aph(3')-Ia; confers resistance to kanamycin in bacteria or G418 (Geneticin®) in eukaryotes
   2399..2987    +  rep_origin     ori: high-copy-number ColE1/pMB1/pBR322/pUC origin of replication
>Addgene plasmid #72674 | pKPY738 | depositor full sequence | sequence record 133995 | pKPY738 sequence 3049 bps
CTTTCCTGCGTTATCCCCTGATTCTGTGGATAACCGTATTACCGCCTTTGAGTGAGCTGATACCGCTCGC
CGCAGCCGAACGACCGAGCGCAGCGAGTCAGTGAGCGAGGAAGCGGAAGAGCGCCCAATACGCAAACCGC
CTCTCCCCGCGCGTTGGCCGATTCATTAATGCAGCTGGCACGACAGGTTTCCCGACTGGAAAGCGGGCAG
TGAGCGCAACGCAATTAATACGCGTACCGCTAGCCAGGAAGAGTTTGTAGAAACGCAAAAAGGCCATCCG
TCAGGATGGCCTTCTGCTTAGTTTGATGCCTGGCAGTTTATGGCGGGCGTCCTGCCCGCCACCCTCCGGG
CCGTTGCTTCACAACGTTCAAATCCGCTCCCGGCGGATTTGTCCTACTCAGGAGAGCGTTCACCGACAAA
CAACAGATAAAACGAAAGGCCCAGTCTTCCGACTGAGCCTTTCGTTTTATTTGATGCCTGGCAGTTCCCT
ACTCTCGCGTTAACGCTAGCATGGATGTTTTCCCAGTCACGACGTTGTAAAACGACGGCCAGTCTTAAGC
TCGGGCCCTGCAGCTCTAGAGCTCGAATTCTACAGGTCACTAATACCATCTAAGTAGTTGGTTCATAGTG
ACTGCATATGTTGTGTTTTACAGTATTATGTAGTCTGTTTTTTATGCAAAATCTAATTTAATATATTGAT
ATTTATATCATTTTACGTTTCTCGTTCAACTTTCTTGTACAAAGTGGCCGCTAGCCGGCCATACAAGTAA
TCCGGATGATCGACGCCAACGTCGTTGAATTTTCAAATTTTAAATACTGAATATTTGTTTTTTTTCCTAT
TATTTATTTATTCTCTTTGTGTTTTTTTTCTTGCTTTCTAAAAAATTAATTCAATCCAAATCTAAACATT
TTTTTTTCTCTTTCCGTCTCCCAATTCGTATTCCGCTCCTCTCATCTGAACACAATGTGCAAGTTTATTT
ATCTTCTCGCTTTCATTTCATTAGGACGTGGGGGGAATTGGTGGAAGGGGGAAACACACAAAAGGATGAT
GGAAATGAAATAAGGACACACAATATGCAACAACATTCAATTCAGAAATATGGAGGAAGGTTTAAAAGAA
AACATAAAAATATATAGAGGAGGAAGGAAAACTAGTGCAACTTTATTATACAAAGTTGGCATTATAAAAA
AGCATTGCTTATCAATTTGTTGCAACGAACAGGTCACTATCAGTCAAAATAAAATCATTATTTGGAGCTC
CATGGTAGCGTTAACGCGGCCGCGATATCCCCTATAGTGAGTCGTATTACATGGTCATAGCTGTTTCCTG
GCAGCTCTGGCCCGTGTCTCAAAATCTCTGATGTTACATTGCACAAGATAAAAATATATCATCATGAACA
ATAAAACTGTCTGCTTACATAAACAGTAATACAAGGGGTGTTATGAGCCATATTCAACGGGAAACGTCGA
GGCCGCGATTAAATTCCAACATGGATGCTGATTTATATGGGTATAAATGGGCTCGCGATAATGTCGGGCA
ATCAGGTGCGACAATCTATCGCTTGTATGGGAAGCCCGATGCGCCAGAGTTGTTTCTGAAACATGGCAAA
GGTAGCGTTGCCAATGATGTTACAGATGAGATGGTCAGACTAAACTGGCTGACGGAATTTATGCCTCTTC
CGACCATCAAGCATTTTATCCGTACTCCTGATGATGCATGGTTACTCACCACTGCGATCCCCGGAAAAAC
AGCATTCCAGGTATTAGAAGAATATCCTGATTCAGGTGAAAATATTGTTGATGCGCTGGCAGTGTTCCTG
CGCCGGTTGCATTCGATTCCTGTTTGTAATTGTCCTTTTAACAGCGATCGCGTATTTCGTCTCGCTCAGG
CGCAATCACGAATGAATAACGGTTTGGTTGATGCGAGTGATTTTGATGACGAGCGTAATGGCTGGCCTGT
TGAACAAGTCTGGAAAGAAATGCATAAACTTTTGCCATTCTCACCGGATTCAGTCGTCACTCATGGTGAT
TTCTCACTTGATAACCTTATTTTTGACGAGGGGAAATTAATAGGTTGTATTGATGTTGGACGAGTCGGAA
TCGCAGACCGATACCAGGATCTTGCCATCCTATGGAACTGCCTCGGTGAGTTTTCTCCTTCATTACAGAA
ACGGCTTTTTCAAAAATATGGTATTGATAATCCTGATATGAATAAATTGCAGTTTCATTTGATGCTCGAT
GAGTTTTTCTAATCAGAATTGGTTAATTGGTTGTAACACTGGCAGAGCATTACGCTGACTTGACGGGACG
GCGCAAGCTCATGACCAAAATCCCTTAACGTGAGTTACGCGTCGTTCCACTGAGCGTCAGACCCCGTAGA
AAAGATCAAAGGATCTTCTTGAGATCCTTTTTTTCTGCGCGTAATCTGCTGCTTGCAAACAAAAAAACCA
CCGCTACCAGCGGTGGTTTGTTTGCCGGATCAAGAGCTACCAACTCTTTTTCCGAAGGTAACTGGCTTCA
GCAGAGCGCAGATACCAAATACTGTCCTTCTAGTGTAGCCGTAGTTAGGCCACCACTTCAAGAACTCTGT
AGCACCGCCTACATACCTCGCTCTGCTAATCCTGTTACCAGTGGCTGCTGCCAGTGGCGATAAGTCGTGT
CTTACCGGGTTGGACTCAAGACGATAGTTACCGGATAAGGCGCAGCGGTCGGGCTGAACGGGGGGTTCGT
GCACACAGCCCAGCTTGGAGCGAACGACCTACACCGAACTGAGATACCTACAGCGTGAGCATTGAGAAAG
CGCCACGCTTCCCGAAGGGAGAAAGGCGGACAGGTATCCGGTAAGCGGCAGGGTCGGAACAGGAGAGCGC
ACGAGGGAGCTTCCAGGGGGAAACGCCTGGTATCTTTATAGTCCTGTCGGGTTTCGCCACCTCTGACTTG
AGCGTCGATTTTTGTGATGCTCGTCAGGGGGGCGGAGCCTATGGAAAAACGCCAGCAACGCGGCCTTTTT
ACGGTTCCTGGCCTTTTGCTGGCCTTTTGCTCACATGTT
