>Addgene plasmid #72674 | pKPY738 | addgene partial sequence | sequence record 137553 | M13-F20 5'-TGTAAAACGACGGCCAGT-3'
GGTCACTAATACCATCTAAGTAGTTGGTTCATAGTGACTGCATATGTTGTGTTTTACAGTATTATGTAGT
CTGTTTTTTATGCAAAATCTAATTTAATATATTGATATTTATATCATTTTACGTTTCTCGTTCAACTTTC
TTGTACAAAGTGGCCGCTAGCCGGCCATACAAGTAATCCGGATGATCGACGCCAACGTCGTTGAATTTTC
AAATTTTAAATACTGAATATTTGTTTTTTTTCCTATTATTTATTTATTCTCTTTGTGTTTTTTTTCTTGC
TTTCTAAAAAATTAATTCAATCCAAATCTAAACATTTTTTTTTCTCTTTCCGTCTCCCAATTCGTATTCC
GCTCCTCTCATCTGAACACAATGTGCAAGTTTATTTATCTTCTCGCTTTCATTTCATTAGGACGTGGGGG
GAATTGGTGGAAGGGGGAAACACACAAAAGGATGATGGAAATGAAATAAGGACACACAATATGCAACAAC
ATTCAATTCAGAAATATGGAGGAAGGTTTAAAAGAAAACATAAAAATATATAGAGGAGGAAGGAAAACTA
GTGCAACTTTATTATACAAAGTTGGCATTATAAAAAAGCATTGCTTATCAATTTGTTGCAACGAACAGGT
CACTATCAGTCAAAATAAAATCATTATTTGGAGCTCCATGGTAGCGTTAACGCGGCCGCGATATCCCCTA
TAGTGAGTCGTATTACATGGTCATAGCTGTTTCCTGGCAGCTCTGGCCCGTGTCTCAAAATCTCTGATGT
TACATTGCACAAGATAAAAATATATCATCATGAACAATAAAACTGTCTGCTTACATAAA
