>Addgene plasmid #72674 | pKPY738 | addgene partial sequence | sequence record 137554 | M13-Rev 5'-CAGGAAACAGCTATGACC-3'
CCATGGAGCTCCAAATAATGATTTTATTTTGACTGATAGTGACCTGTTCGTTGCAACAAATTGATAAGCA
ATGCTTTTTTATAATGCCAACTTTGTATAATAAAGTTGCACTAGTTTTCCTTCCTCCTCTATATATTTTT
ATGTTTTCTTTTAAACCTTCCTCCATATTTCTGAATTGAATGTTGTTGCATATTGTGTGTCCTTATTTCA
TTTCCATCATCCTTTTGTGTGTTTCCCCCTTCCACCAATTCCCCCCACGTCCTAATGAAATGAAAGCGAG
AAGATAAATAAACTTGCACATTGTGTTCAGATGAGAGGAGCGGAATACGAATTGGGAGACGGAAAGAGAA
AAAAAAATGTTTAGATTTGGATTGAATTAATTTTTTAGAAAGCAAGAAAAAAAACACAAAGAGAATAAAT
AAATAATAGGAAAAAAAACAAATATTCAGTATTTAAAATTTGAAAATTCAACGACGTTGGCGTCGATCAT
CCGGATTACTTGTATGGCCGGCTAGCGGCCACTTTGTACAAGAAAGTTGAACGAGAAACGTAAAATGATA
TAAATATCAATATATTAAATTAGATTTTGCATAAAAAACAGACTACATAATACTGTAAAACACAACATAT
GCAGTCACTATGAACCAACTACTTAGATGGTATTAGTGACCTGTAGAATTCGAGCTCTAGAGCTGCAGGG
CCCGAGCTTAAGACTGGCCGTCGTTTTACAACGTCGTGACTGGGAAAACATCCATGCTAGCGTTAACGCG
AGAGTAGGGAACTGCCAGGCATCAAATAA
